Addgene plasmid #221983: ND4 alphaDdCBE C2
Purpose: Expresses mitochondrial cytosine base editor arm in mammalian cells
Depositing lab: Stephen Ekker. Depositing organization: Mayo Foundation for Medical Education and Research. Publication: Unconstrained Precision Mitochondrial Genome Editing with alphaDdCBEs. Castillo SR, Simone BW, Clark KJ, Devaux P, Ekker SC. Hum Gene Ther. 2024 Sep 24. doi: 10.1089/hum.2024.073. PubMed 39212664.
Backbone
  Vector backbone: pCMV
  Backbone size w/o insert (bp): 4717
  Vector type: Mammalian Expression, CRISPR
  Selectable markers: Blasticidin
Growth in bacteria
  Bacterial resistance: Ampicillin, 100 μg/mL
  Growth temperature: 30°C
  Growth strain: NEB Stable
  Copy number: High Copy
Gene/Insert
  Gene/Insert name: COX8A MTS-3xFLAG-TALE NT-alphaN-ND4 TALE C2 repeats-TALE CTD-DddAtox 1397N-UGI-ATP5B 3'UTR
  Species: Synthetic
  Insert size (bp): 3031
  Mutation: TALE: Q231R, W232G, S233A
  Promoter: CMV
  Tag / fusion protein: 3xFLAG (N terminal on backbone)
  Cloning method: Golden Gate
  Sequencing primers: 5′ T7; 3′ ACACCCGCCGCGCTTAATGC
Terms and licenses: Academic/Nonprofit Terms; Industry Terms: Not Available to Industry
Depositor comments: 5' Cloning Site: BsmBI (Not Destroyed), 3' Cloning Site: BsmBI (Not Destroyed). Please visit https://www.biorxiv.org/content/10.1101/2024.05.13.593977v1 for bioRxiv preprint.
How to cite: ND4 alphaDdCBE C2 was a gift from Stephen Ekker (Addgene plasmid # 221983 ; http://n2t.net/addgene:221983 ; RRID:Addgene_221983)
