[The description below was written by a language model from this plasmid's Addgene catalogue record and pLannotate feature annotations shown in this document.]
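Description:
ND4 alphaDdCBE C2 is a mammalian expression plasmid on a pCMV backbone that encodes one arm of a TALE-based mitochondrial cytosine base editor (DdCBE) directed at the mitochondrial ND4 gene. It is propagated in E. coli through a high-copy ColE1/pUC-type origin with ampicillin resistance (AmpR under its own bla promoter), and it also carries an f1 origin. For selection in mammalian cells, an SV40 promoter, with a tandem EM7 bacterial promoter, drives the blasticidin S deaminase gene, followed by an SV40 polyadenylation signal. The short bleomycin-resistance, lac and HIV LTR fragments in the annotation appear to be backbone remnants.

The payload is a synthetic fusion transcribed from the CMV enhancer/promoter, with a T7 promoter just upstream of the coding region. It begins with the COX8A mitochondrial targeting sequence, which directs import into the mitochondrial matrix, followed by a 3xFLAG epitope for detection. Next come an AvrBs3-derived TALE N-terminal domain carrying the Q231R, W232G and S233A substitutions (the "alphaN" variant), the ND4 C2 repeat array installed by Golden Gate assembly between retained BsmBI sites, and the TALE C-terminal domain. The repeat array falls in an unannotated stretch of the feature table between the two AvrBs3 fragments. The DNA-binding module is fused to the 1397N split half of the DddA double-stranded DNA cytidine deaminase toxin domain and to a uracil glycosylase inhibitor (UGI), which blocks excision of the resulting uracil. The insert ends with an ATP5B 3'UTR, which is not annotated.

Because the split deaminase half is inactive alone, this arm is presumably co-expressed with a partner arm carrying the complementary DddA half. Binding of both arms at adjacent sites reconstitutes the deaminase for C-to-T editing of mitochondrial DNA. The record does not name that partner.
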