Features (pLannotate 1.2.2; 26 found; start..end, strand, type, name):
     28..80      -  misc_feature   bom (fragment): basis of mobility region from pBR322
    235..614     +  enhancer       CMV enhancer: human cytomegalovirus immediate early enhancer
    615..818     +  promoter       CMV promoter: human cytomegalovirus (CMV) immediate early promoter
    814..847     +  LTR            5' LTR (truncated) (fragment): truncated 5' long terminal repeat (LTR) from HIV-1
    863..881     +  promoter       T7 promoter: promoter for bacteriophage T7 RNA polymerase
    910..993     +  CDS            COX8A (fragment): COX8A_HUMAN - Also known as COX8, COX8L. Experimental evidence at protein level: Swiss-Prot protein existence level 1. Component of the cytochrome c oxidase, the last enzyme in the mitochondrial electron transport chain which drives oxidative phosphorylation. The respiratory chain contains 3 multisubunit complexes succinate dehydrogenase (complex II, CII), ubiquinol- cytochrome c oxidoreductase (cytochrome b-c1 complex, complex III, CIII) and cytochrome c oxidase (complex IV, CIV), that cooperate to transfer electrons derived from NADH and succinate to molecular oxygen, creating an electrochem
    994..1059    +  CDS            3xFLAG: three tandem FLAG® epitope tags, followed by an enterokinase cleavage site
   1072..1578    +  CDS            avrBs3 (fragment): AVRB3_XANEU - Experimental evidence at protein level: Swiss-Prot protein existence level 1. Avirulence protein. Acts as a transcription factor in C.annuum plants. In susceptible plants lacking the Bs3 resistance gene induces expression of a number of genes, including genes homologous to a family of auxin-induced genes, alpha-expansin genes, pectate lyase, anthocyanidin glucoside rhamnosyl transferase and at least one transcription factor, UPA20. Their expression leads to plant hypertrophy in mesophyll cells, probably mainly mediated by UPA20 (PubMed:17962565). In resistant plants induces the h
   3067..3186    +  CDS            avrBs3 (fragment): AVRB3_XANEU - Experimental evidence at protein level: Swiss-Prot protein existence level 1. Avirulence protein. Acts as a transcription factor in C.annuum plants. In susceptible plants lacking the Bs3 resistance gene induces expression of a number of genes, including genes homologous to a family of auxin-induced genes, alpha-expansin genes, pectate lyase, anthocyanidin glucoside rhamnosyl transferase and at least one transcription factor, UPA20. Their expression leads to plant hypertrophy in mesophyll cells, probably mainly mediated by UPA20 (PubMed:17962565). In resistant plants induces the h
   3187..3522    +  CDS            dddA (fragment): DDDA_BURC1 - Experimental evidence at protein level: Swiss-Prot protein existence level 1. Toxic component of a toxin-immunity protein module, which functions as a cellular contact-dependent growth inhibition (CDI) system. CDI modules allow bacteria to communicate with and inhibit the growth of closely related neighboring bacteria in a contact-dependent fashion. Bacteria that have this module inhibit or kill bacteria without it, giving them a growth advantage. Probably specifically inhibited by cognate immunity protein DddI (Probable). The C-terminal 163 residue fragment has double-stranded DN
   3532..3780    +  CDS            UGI: UNGI_BPPB2 - Experimental evidence at protein level: Swiss-Prot protein existence level 1. This protein binds specifically and reversibly to the host uracil-DNA glycosylase, preventing removal of uracil residues from PBS2 DNA by the host uracil-excision repair system. From Bacillus phage PBS2 (Bacteriophage PBS2).
   3938..3959    +  promoter       SV40 promoter (fragment): SV40 enhancer and early promoter
   3980..4408    +  rep_origin     f1 ori (sequence partly withheld): f1 bacteriophage origin of replication; arrow indicates direction of (+) strand synthesis
   4422..4751    +  promoter       SV40 promoter: SV40 enhancer and early promoter
   4799..4846    +  promoter       EM7 promoter: synthetic bacterial promoter&nbsp
   4865..5263    +  CDS            BSD: blasticidin S deaminase; Aspergillus terreus BSD; confers resistance to blasticidin
   5264..5291    +  CDS            BleoR (fragment): antibiotic-binding protein; Sh ble from Streptoalloteichus hindustanus; confers resistance to bleomycin, phleomycin, and Zeocin™
   5301..5426    +  CDS            ble (fragment): BLE_KLEPN - Experimental evidence at protein level: Swiss-Prot protein existence level 1. Binding protein with a strong affinity to the bleomycin family of antibiotics. Binds to CL990; an antimitotic-antibiotic compound. From Klebsiella pneumoniae.
   5421..5542    +  polyA_signal   SV40 poly(A) signal: SV40 polyadenylation signal
   5615..5631    -  protein_bind   lac operator: The lac repressor binds to the lac operator to inhibit transcription in E. coli. This inhibition can be relieved by adding lactose or isopropyl-β-D-thiogalactopyranoside (IPTG). lac repressor encoded by lacI
   5639..5669    -  promoter       lac promoter: promoter for the E. coli lac operon
   5684..5705    -  protein_bind   CAP binding site: CAP binding activates transcription in the presence of cAMP. E. coli catabolite activator protein
   5718..5810    -  CDS            lacI (fragment): lac repressor; lacI; The lac repressor binds to the lac operator to inhibit transcription in E. coli. This inhibition can be relieved by adding lactose or isopropyl-β-D-thiogalactopyranoside (IPTG).
   5993..6581    -  rep_origin     ori: high-copy-number ColE1/pMB1/pBR322/pUC origin of replication
   6752..7612    -  CDS            AmpR: β-lactamase; bla; confers resistance to ampicillin, carbenicillin, and related antibiotics
   7613..7717    -  promoter       AmpR promoter: bla
>Addgene plasmid #221983 | ND4 alphaDdCBE C2 | addgene full sequence | sequence record 438481 | Addgene NGS Result
GACGGATCGGGAGATCTCCCGATCCCCTATGGTGCACTCTCAGTACAATCTGCTCTGATGCCGCATAGTT
AAGCCAGTATCTGCTCCCTGCTTGTGTGTTGGAGGTCGCTGAGTAGTGCGCGAGCAAAATTTAAGCTACA
ACAAGGCAAGGCTTGACCGACAATTGCATGAAGAATCTGCTTAGGGTTAGGCGTTTTGCGCTGCTTCGCG
ATGTACGGGCCAGATATACGCGTTGACATTGATTATTGACTAGTTATTAATAGTAATCAATTACGGGGTC
ATTAGTTCATAGCCCATATATGGAGTTCCGCGTTACATAACTTACGGTAAATGGCCCGCCTGGCTGACCG
CCCAACGACCCCCGCCCATTGACGTCAATAATGACGTATGTTCCCATAGTAACGCCAATAGGGACTTTCC
ATTGACGTCAATGGGTGGAGTATTTACGGTAAACTGCCCACTTGGCAGTACATCAAGTGTATCATATGCC
AAGTACGCCCCCTATTGACGTCAATGACGGTAAATGGCCCGCCTGGCATTATGCCCAGTACATGACCTTA
TGGGACTTTCCTACTTGGCAGTACATCTACGTATTAGTCATCGCTATTACCATGGTGATGCGGTTTTGGC
AGTACATCAATGGGCGTGGATAGCGGTTTGACTCACGGGGATTTCCAAGTCTCCACCCCATTGACGTCAA
TGGGAGTTTGTTTTGGCACCAAAATCAACGGGACTTTCCAAAATGTCGTAACAACTCCGCCCCATTGACG
CAAATGGGCGGTAGGCGTGTACGGTGGGAGGTCTATATAAGCAGAGCTCTCTGGCTAACTAGAGAACCCA
CTGCTTACTGGCTTATCGAAATTAATACGACTCACTATAGGGAGACCCAAGCTGGCTAGCACCATGGCCT
CCGTTCTGACCCCGCTGCTGCTGCGTGGCCTGACCGGCTCCGCTCGTCGTCTGCCAGTTCCGCGTGCGAA
AATCCATTCCCTGGACTACAAAGACCATGACGGTGATTATAAAGATCATGACATCGATTACAAGGATGAC
GATGACAAGATGGACATCGCGGATCTGCGTACCCTGGGTTACAGCCAGCAGCAGCAGGAGAAGATCAAGC
CAAAGGTGCGCAGCACCGTGGCCCAGCACCATGAAGCTCTGGTGGGTCACGGCTTCACCCACGCGCACAT
CGTGGCTCTGAGCCAGCACCCAGCCGCGCTGGGTACCGTGGCCGTGAAATATCAGGACATGATTGCTGCC
CTGCCAGAGGCTACCCATGAAGCGATTGTGGGTGTGGGCAAGAGAGGAGCCGGTGCTCGTGCGCTGGAGG
CCCTGCTGACCGTGGCCGGTGAACTGCGTGGCCCGCCGCTGCAGCTGGATACCGGCCAGCTGCTGAAAAT
CGCGAAACGTGGCGGTGTGACCGCTGTGGAAGCTGTGCATGCCTGGCGTAATGCTCTGACCGGTGCCCCC
CTGAACCTGACCCCGGACCAAGTGGTGGCTATCGCCAGCAACGGTGGCGGCAAGCAAGCGCTCGAAACGG
TGCAGCGGCTGTTGCCGGTGCTGTGCCAGGACCATGGCCTGACCCCGGACCAAGTGGTGGCTATCGCCAG
CAACAATGGCGGCAAGCAAGCGCTCGAAACGGTGCAGCGGCTGTTGCCGGTGCTGTGCCAGGACCATGGC
CTGACCCCGGACCAAGTGGTGGCTATCGCCAGCAACGGTGGCGGCAAGCAAGCGCTCGAAACGGTGCAGC
GGCTGTTGCCGGTGCTGTGCCAGGACCATGGCCTGACCCCGGACCAAGTGGTGGCTATCGCCAGCAACAT
TGGCGGCAAGCAAGCGCTCGAAACGGTGCAGCGGCTGTTGCCGGTGCTGTGCCAGGACCATGGCCTGACC
CCGGACCAAGTGGTGGCTATCGCCAGCAACATTGGCGGCAAGCAAGCGCTCGAAACGGTGCAGCGGCTGT
TGCCGGTGCTGTGCCAGGACCATGGCCTGACCCCGGACCAAGTGGTGGCTATCGCCAGCAACAATGGCGG
CAAGCAAGCGCTCGAAACGGTGCAGCGGCTGTTGCCGGTGCTGTGCCAGGACCATGGCCTGACCCCGGAC
CAAGTGGTGGCTATCGCCAGCAACGGTGGCGGCAAGCAAGCGCTCGAAACGGTGCAGCGGCTGTTGCCGG
TGCTGTGCCAGGACCATGGCCTCACACCCGATCAGGTCGTGGCTATCGCCAGCAACATTGGCGGCAAGCA
AGCGCTCGAAACGGTGCAGCGGCTGTTGCCGGTGCTGTGCCAGGACCATGGCCTGACCCCGGACCAAGTG
GTGGCTATCGCCAGCAACAATGGCGGCAAGCAAGCGCTCGAAACGGTGCAGCGGCTGTTGCCGGTGCTGT
GCCAGGACCATGGCCTGACCCCGGACCAAGTGGTGGCTATCGCCAGCAACAATGGCGGCAAGCAAGCGCT
CGAAACGGTGCAGCGGCTGTTGCCGGTGCTGTGCCAGGACCATGGCCTGACCCCGGACCAAGTGGTGGCT
ATCGCCAGCAACATTGGCGGCAAGCAAGCGCTCGAAACGGTGCAGCGGCTGTTGCCGGTGCTGTGCCAGG
ACCATGGCCTGACCCCGGACCAAGTGGTGGCTATCGCCAGCAACAATGGCGGCAAGCAAGCGCTCGAAAC
GGTGCAGCGGCTGTTGCCGGTGCTGTGCCAGGACCATGGCCTGACCCCGGACCAAGTGGTGGCTATCGCC
AGCAACATTGGCGGCAAGCAAGCGCTCGAAACGGTGCAGCGGCTGTTGCCGGTGCTGTGCCAGGACCATG
GCCTGACCCCGGACCAAGTGGTGGCTATCGCCAGCAACAATGGCGGCAAGCAAGCGCTCGAAACGGTGCA
GCGGCTGTTGCCGGTGCTGTGCCAGGACCATGGCCTGACCCCGGACCAAGTGGTGGCTATCGCCAGCAAC
GGTGGCGGCAAGCAAGCGCTCGAAACGGTGCAGCGGCTGTTGCCGGTGCTGTGCCAGGACCATGGCCTGA
CCCCGGACCAAGTGGTGGCTATCGCCAGCAACAATGGCGGCAAGCAAGCGCTCGAAAGCATTGTGGCCCA
GCTGAGCCGGCCTGATCCGGCGTTGGCCGCGTTGACCAACGATCACCTGGTGGCCCTGGCCTGCCTGGGC
GGTCGTCCGGCCCTGGATGCGGTGAAGAAAGGCCTGGGTGGATCCGGCAGCTACGCCCTGGGTCCGTATC
AGATTAGCGCCCCGCAGCTGCCAGCTTACAATGGTCAGACCGTGGGTACCTTCTACTATGTGAACGACGC
GGGCGGTCTGGAGAGCAAGGTGTTTAGCAGCGGCGGTCCAACCCCGTACCCAAACTATGCCAATGCCGGT
CATGTGGAGGGTCAGAGCGCCCTGTTCATGCGTGATAACGGCATCAGCGAGGGTCTGGTGTTCCACAACA
ACCCGGAAGGCACCTGCGGTTTTTGCGTGAACATGACCGAGACCCTGCTGCCGGAAAACGCGAAAATGAC
CGTGGTGCCGCCGGAAGGTTCTGGCGGCTCAACTAATCTGAGCGACATCATTGAGAAGGAGACTGGGAAA
CAGCTGGTCATTCAGGAGTCCATCCTGATGCTGCCTGAGGAGGTGGAGGAAGTGATCGGCAACAAGCCAG
AGTCTGACATCCTGGTGCACACCGCCTACGACGAGTCCACAGATGAGAATGTGATGCTGCTGACCTCTGA
CGCCCCCGAGTATAAGCCTTGGGCCCTGGTCATCCAGGATTCTAACGGCGAGAATAAGATCAAGATGCTG
TGATAAGGGGTCTTTGTCCTCTGTACTGTCTCTCTCCTTGCCCCTAACCCAAAAAGCTTCATTTTTCTGT
GTAGGCTGCACAAGAGCCTTGATTGAAGATATATTCTTTCTGAACAGTATTTAAGGTTTCCAATAAAATG
TACACCCCTCAGAACTTCTGAGGCGGAAAGAACCAGCTGGGGCTCTAGGGGGTATCCCC
[124 nt withheld, positions 3980-4103]
C
[91 nt withheld, positions 4105-4195]
A
[49 nt withheld, positions 4197-4245]
CCTTTGACGTTGGAGTCCACGTTCTTT
[37 nt withheld, positions 4273-4309]
ACCCTATCTCGGTCTATTCTTTTGATTTATAAGGGATTTTGCCGATTTCGGCCTATTGGTTAAAAAATGA
GCTGATTTAACAAAAATTTAACGCGAATTAATTCTGTGGAATGTGTGTCAGTTAGGGTGTGGAAAGTCCC
CAGGCTCCCCAGCAGGCAGAAGTATGCAAAGCATGCATCTCAATTAGTCAGCAACCAGGTGTGGAAAGTC
CCCAGGCTCCCCAGCAGGCAGAAGTATGCAAAGCATGCATCTCAATTAGTCAGCAACCATAGTCCCGCCC
CTAACTCCGCCCATCCCGCCCCTAACTCCGCCCAGTTCCGCCCATTCTCCGCCCCATGGCTGACTAATTT
TTTTTATTTATGCAGAGGCCGAGGCCGCCTCTGCCTCTGAGCTATTCCAGAAGTAGTGAGGAGGCTTTTT
TGGAGGCCTAGGCTTTTGCAAAAAGCTCCCGGGAGCTTGTATATCCATTTTCGGATCTGATCAGCACGTG
TTGACAATTAATCATCGGCATAGTATATCGGCATAGTATAATACGACAAGGTGAGGAACTAAACCATGGC
CAAGCCTTTGTCTCAAGAAGAATCCACCCTCATTGAAAGAGCAACGGCTACAATCAACAGCATCCCCATC
TCTGAAGACTACAGCGTCGCCAGCGCAGCTCTCTCTAGCGACGGCCGCATCTTCACTGGTGTCAATGTAT
ATCATTTTACTGGGGGACCTTGTGCAGAACTCGTGGTGCTGGGCACTGCTGCTGCTGCGGCAGCTGGCAA
CCTGACTTGTATCGTCGCGATCGGAAATGAGAACAGGGGCATCTTGAGCCCCTGCGGACGGTGCCGACAG
GTGCTTCTCGATCTGCATCCTGGGATCAAAGCCATAGTGAAGGACAGTGATGGACAGCCGACGGCAGTTG
GGATTCGTGAATTGCTGCCCTCTGGTTATGTGTGGGAGGGCTAAGCACTTCGTGGCCGAGGAGCAGGACT
GACACGTGCTACGAGATTTCGATTCCACCGCCGCCTTCTATGAAAGGTTGGGCTTCGGAATCGTTTTCCG
GGACGCCGGCTGGATGATCCTCCAGCGCGGGGATCTCATGCTGGAGTTCTTCGCCCACCCCAACTTGTTT
ATTGCAGCTTATAATGGTTACAAATAAAGCAATAGCATCACAAATTTCACAAATAAAGCATTTTTTTCAC
TGCATTCTAGTTGTGGTTTGTCCAAACTCATCAATGTATCTTATCATGTCTGTATACCGTCGACCTCTAG
CTAGAGCTTGGCGTAATCATGGTCATAGCTGTTTCCTGTGTGAAATTGTTATCCGCTCACAATTCCACAC
AACATACGAGCCGGAAGCATAAAGTGTAAAGCCTGGGGTGCCTAATGAGTGAGCTAACTCACATTAATTG
CGTTGCGCTCACTGCCCGCTTTCCAGTCGGGAAACCTGTCGTGCCAGCTGCATTAATGAATCGGCCAACG
CGCGGGGAGAGGCGGTTTGCGTATTGGGCGCTCTTCCGCTTCCTCGCTCACTGACTCGCTGCGCTCGGTC
GTTCGGCTGCGGCGAGCGGTATCAGCTCACTCAAAGGCGGTAATACGGTTATCCACAGAATCAGGGGATA
ACGCAGGAAAGAACATGTGAGCAAAAGGCCAGCAAAAGGCCAGGAACCGTAAAAAGGCCGCGTTGCTGGC
GTTTTTCCATAGGCTCCGCCCCCCTGACGAGCATCACAAAAATCGACGCTCAAGTCAGAGGTGGCGAAAC
CCGACAGGACTATAAAGATACCAGGCGTTTCCCCCTGGAAGCTCCCTCGTGCGCTCTCCTGTTCCGACCC
TGCCGCTTACCGGATACCTGTCCGCCTTTCTCCCTTCGGGAAGCGTGGCGCTTTCTCATAGCTCACGCTG
TAGGTATCTCAGTTCGGTGTAGGTCGTTCGCTCCAAGCTGGGCTGTGTGCACGAACCCCCCGTTCAGCCC
GACCGCTGCGCCTTATCCGGTAACTATCGTCTTGAGTCCAACCCGGTAAGACACGACTTATCGCCACTGG
CAGCAGCCACTGGTAACAGGATTAGCAGAGCGAGGTATGTAGGCGGTGCTACAGAGTTCTTGAAGTGGTG
GCCTAACTACGGCTACACTAGAAGAACAGTATTTGGTATCTGCGCTCTGCTGAAGCCAGTTACCTTCGGA
AAAAGAGTTGGTAGCTCTTGATCCGGCAAACAAACCACCGCTGGTAGCGGTGGTTTTTTTGTTTGCAAGC
AGCAGATTACGCGCAGAAAAAAAGGATCTCAAGAAGATCCTTTGATCTTTTCTACGGGGTCTGACGCTCA
GTGGAACGAAAACTCACGTTAAGGGATTTTGGTCATGAGATTATCAAAAAGGATCTTCACCTAGATCCTT
TTAAATTAAAAATGAAGTTTTAAATCAATCTAAAGTATATATGAGTAAACTTGGTCTGACAGTTACCAAT
GTTTAATCAGTGAGGCACCTATCTCAGCGATCTGTCTATTTCGTTCATCCATAGTTGCCTGACTCCCCGT
CGTGTAGATAACTACGATACGGGAGGGCTTACCATCTGGCCCCAGTGCTGCAATGATACCGCGAGACCCA
CGCTCACCGGCTCCAGATTTATCAGCAATAAACCAGCCAGCCGGAAGGGCCGAGCGCAGAAGTGGTCCTG
CAACTTTATCCGCCTCCATCCAGTCTATTAATTGTTGCCGGGAAGCTAGAGTAAGTAGTTCGCCAGTTAA
TAGTTTGCGCAACGTTGTTGCCATTGCTACAGGCATCGTGGTGTCACGCTCGTCGTTTGGTATGGCTTCA
TTCAGCTCCGGTTCCCAACGATCAAGGCGAGTTACATGATCCCCCATGTTGTGCAAAAAAGCGGTTAGCT
CCTTCGGTCCTCCGATCGTTGTCAGAAGTAAGTTGGCCGCAGTGTTATCACTCATGGTTATGGCAGCACT
GCATAATTCTCTTACTGTCATGCCATCCGTAAGATGCTTTTCTGTGACTGGTGAGTACTCAACCAAGTCA
TTCTGAGAATAGTGTATGCGGCGACCGAGTTGCTCTTGCCCGGCGTCAATACGGGATAATACCGCGCCAC
ATAGCAGAACTTTAAAAGTGCTCATCATTGGAAAACGTTCTTCGGGGCGAAAACTCTCAAGGATCTTACC
GCTGTTGAGATCCAGTTCGATGTAACCCACTCGTGCACCCAACTGATCTTCAGCATCTTTTACTTTCACC
AGCGTTTCTGGGTGAGCAAAAACAGGAAGGCAAAATGCCGCAAAAAAGGGAATAAGGGCGACACGGAAAT
GTTGAATACTCATACTCTTCCTTTTTCAATATTATTGAAGCATTTATCAGGGTTATTGTCTCATGAGCGG
ATACATATTTGAATGTATTTAGAAAAATAAACAAATAGGGGTTCCGCGCACATTTCCCCGAAAAGTGCCA
CCTGACGTC
