>Addgene plasmid #221983 | ND4 alphaDdCBE C2 | depositor partial sequence | sequence record 434673 | Partial
ATGGCCTCCGTTCTGACCCCGCTGCTGCTGCGTGGCCTGACCGGCTCCGCTCGTCGTCTGCCAGTTCCGC
GTGCGAAAATCCATTCCCTGGACTACAAAGACCATGACGGTGATTATAAAGATCATGACATCGATTACAA
GGATGACGATGACAAGATGGACATCGCGGATCTGCGTACCCTGGGTTACAGCCAGCAGCAGCAGGAGAAG
ATCAAGCCAAAGGTGCGCAGCACCGTGGCCCAGCACCATGAAGCTCTGGTGGGTCACGGCTTCACCCACG
CGCACATCGTGGCTCTGAGCCAGCACCCAGCCGCGCTGGGTACCGTGGCCGTGAAATATCAGGACATGAT
TGCTGCCCTGCCAGAGGCTACCCATGAAGCGATTGTGGGTGTGGGCAAGAGAGGAGCCGGTGCTCGTGCG
CTGGAGGCCCTGCTGACCGTGGCCGGTGAACTGCGTGGCCCGCCGCTGCAGCTGGATACCGGCCAGCTGC
TGAAAATCGCGAAACGTGGCGGTGTGACCGCTGTGGAAGCTGTGCATGCCTGGCGTAATGCTCTGACCGG
TGCCCCCCTGAACCTGACCCCGGACCAAGTGGTGGCTATCGCCAGCAACGGTGGCGGCAAGCAAGCGCTC
GAAACGGTGCAGCGGCTGTTGCCGGTGCTGTGCCAGGACCATGGCCTGACCCCGGACCAAGTGGTGGCTA
TCGCCAGCAACAATGGCGGCAAGCAAGCGCTCGAAACGGTGCAGCGGCTGTTGCCGGTGCTGTGCCAGGA
CCATGGCCTGACCCCGGACCAAGTGGTGGCTATCGCCAGCAACGGTGGCGGCAAGCAAGCGCTCGAAACG
GTGCAGCGGCTGTTGCCGGTGCTGTGCCAGGACCATGGCCTGACCCCGGACCAAGTGGTGGCTATCGCCA
GCAACATTGGCGGCAAGCAAGCGCTCGAAACGGTGCAGCGGCTGTTGCCGGTGCTGTGCCAGGACCATGG
CCTGACCCCGGACCAAGTGGTGGCTATCGCCAGCAACATTGGCGGCAAGCAAGCGCTCGAAACGGTGCAG
CGGCTGTTGCCGGTGCTGTGCCAGGACCATGGCCTGACCCCGGACCAAGTGGTGGCTATCGCCAGCAACA
ATGGCGGCAAGCAAGCGCTCGAAACGGTGCAGCGGCTGTTGCCGGTGCTGTGCCAGGACCATGGCCTGAC
CCCGGACCAAGTGGTGGCTATCGCCAGCAACGGTGGCGGCAAGCAAGCGCTCGAAACGGTGCAGCGGCTG
TTGCCGGTGCTGTGCCAGGACCATGGCCTCACACCCGATCAGGTCGTGGCTATCGCCAGCAACATTGGCG
GCAAGCAAGCGCTCGAAACGGTGCAGCGGCTGTTGCCGGTGCTGTGCCAGGACCATGGCCTGACCCCGGA
CCAAGTGGTGGCTATCGCCAGCAACAATGGCGGCAAGCAAGCGCTCGAAACGGTGCAGCGGCTGTTGCCG
GTGCTGTGCCAGGACCATGGCCTGACCCCGGACCAAGTGGTGGCTATCGCCAGCAACAATGGCGGCAAGC
AAGCGCTCGAAACGGTGCAGCGGCTGTTGCCGGTGCTGTGCCAGGACCATGGCCTGACCCCGGACCAAGT
GGTGGCTATCGCCAGCAACATTGGCGGCAAGCAAGCGCTCGAAACGGTGCAGCGGCTGTTGCCGGTGCTG
TGCCAGGACCATGGCCTGACCCCGGACCAAGTGGTGGCTATCGCCAGCAACAATGGCGGCAAGCAAGCGC
TCGAAACGGTGCAGCGGCTGTTGCCGGTGCTGTGCCAGGACCATGGCCTGACCCCGGACCAAGTGGTGGC
TATCGCCAGCAACATTGGCGGCAAGCAAGCGCTCGAAACGGTGCAGCGGCTGTTGCCGGTGCTGTGCCAG
GACCATGGCCTGACCCCGGACCAAGTGGTGGCTATCGCCAGCAACAATGGCGGCAAGCAAGCGCTCGAAA
CGGTGCAGCGGCTGTTGCCGGTGCTGTGCCAGGACCATGGCCTGACCCCGGACCAAGTGGTGGCTATCGC
CAGCAACGGTGGCGGCAAGCAAGCGCTCGAAACGGTGCAGCGGCTGTTGCCGGTGCTGTGCCAGGACCAT
GGCCTGACCCCGGACCAAGTGGTGGCTATCGCCAGCAACAATGGCGGCAAGCAAGCGCTCGAAAGCATTG
TGGCCCAGCTGAGCCGGCCTGATCCGGCGTTGGCCGCGTTGACCAACGATCACCTGGTGGCCCTGGCCTG
CCTGGGCGGTCGTCCGGCCCTGGATGCGGTGAAGAAAGGCCTGGGTGGATCCGGCAGCTACGCCCTGGGT
CCGTATCAGATTAGCGCCCCGCAGCTGCCAGCTTACAATGGTCAGACCGTGGGTACCTTCTACTATGTGA
ACGACGCGGGCGGTCTGGAGAGCAAGGTGTTTAGCAGCGGCGGTCCAACCCCGTACCCAAACTATGCCAA
TGCCGGTCATGTGGAGGGTCAGAGCGCCCTGTTCATGCGTGATAACGGCATCAGCGAGGGTCTGGTGTTC
CACAACAACCCGGAAGGCACCTGCGGTTTTTGCGTGAACATGACCGAGACCCTGCTGCCGGAAAACGCGA
AAATGACCGTGGTGCCGCCGGAAGGTTCTGGCGGCTCAACTAATCTGAGCGACATCATTGAGAAGGAGAC
TGGGAAACAGCTGGTCATTCAGGAGTCCATCCTGATGCTGCCTGAGGAGGTGGAGGAAGTGATCGGCAAC
AAGCCAGAGTCTGACATCCTGGTGCACACCGCCTACGACGAGTCCACAGATGAGAATGTGATGCTGCTGA
CCTCTGACGCCCCCGAGTATAAGCCTTGGGCCCTGGTCATCCAGGATTCTAACGGCGAGAATAAGATCAA
GATGCTGTGATAAGGGGTCTTTGTCCTCTGTACTGTCTCTCTCCTTGCCCCTAACCCAAAAAGCTTCATT
TTTCTGTGTAGGCTGCACAAGAGCCTTGATTGAAGATATATTCTTTCTGAACAGTATTTAAGGTTTCCAA
TAAAATGTACACCCCTCAGAA
